>Addgene plasmid #141947 | TFORF2154 | addgene full sequence | sequence record 309800 | Addgene NGS Result
TTAATGTAGTCTTATGCAATACTCTTGTAGTCTTGCAACATGGTAACGATGAGTTAGCAACATGCCTTAC
AAGGAGAGAAAAAGCACCGTGCATGCCGATTGGTGGAAGTAAGGTGGTACGATCGTGCCTTATTAGGAAG
GCAACAGACGGGTCTGACATGGATTGGACGAACCACTGAATTGCCGCATTGCAGAGATATTGTATTTAAG
TGCCTAGCTCGATACATAAACGGGTCTCTCTGGTTAGACCAGATCTGAGCCTGGGAGCTCTCTGGCTAAC
TAGGGAACCCACTGCTTAAGCCTCAATAAAGCTTGCCTTGAGTGCTTCAAGTAGTGTGTGCCCGTCTGTT
GTGTGACTCTGGTAACTAGAGATCCCTCAGACCCTTTTAGTCAGTGTGGAAAATCTCTAGCAGTGGCGCC
CGAACAGGGACTTGAAAGCGAAAGGGAAACCAGAGGAGCTCTCTCGACGCAGGACTCGGCTTGCTGAAGC
GCGCACGGCAAGAGGCGAGGGGCGGCGACTGGTGAGTACGCCAAAAATTTTGACTAGCGGAGGCTAGAAG
GAGAGAGATGGGTGCGAGAGCGTCAGTATTAAGCGGGGGAGAATTAGATCGCGATGGGAAAAAATTCGGT
TAAGGCCAGGGGGAAAGAAAAAATATAAATTAAAACATATAGTATGGGCAAGCAGGGAGCTAGAACGATT
CGCAGTTAATCCTGGCCTGTTAGAAACATCAGAAGGCTGTAGACAAATACTGGGACAGCTACAACCATCC
CTTCAGACAGGATCAGAAGAACTTAGATCATTATATAATACAGTAGCAACCCTCTATTGTGTGCATCAAA
GGATAGAGATAAAAGACACCAAGGAAGCTTTAGACAAGATAGAGGAAGAGCAAAACAAAAGTAAGACCAC
CGCACAGCAAGCGGCCGCTGATCTTCAGACCTGGAGGAGGAGATATGAGGGACAATTGGAGAAGTGAATT
ATATAAATATAAAGTAGTAAAAATTGAACCATTAGGAGTAGCACCCACCAAGGCAAAGAGAAGAGTGGTG
CAGAGAGAAAAAAGAGCAGTGGGAATAGGAGCTTTGTTCCTTGGGTTCTTGGGAGCAGCAGGAAGCACTA
TGGGCGCAGCGTCAATGACGCTGACGGTACAGGCCAGACAATTATTGTCTGGTATAGTGCAGCAGCAGAA
CAATTTGCTGAGGGCTATTGAGGCGCAACAGCATCTGTTGCAACTCACAGTCTGGGGCATCAAGCAGCTC
CAGGCAAGAATCCTGGCTGTGGAAAGATACCTAAAGGATCAACAGCTCCTGGGGATTTGGGGTTGCTCTG
GAAAACTCATTTGCACCACTGCTGTGCCTTGGAATGCTAGTTGGAGTAATAAATCTCTGGAACAGATTTG
GAATCACACGACCTGGATGGAGTGGGACAGAGAAATTAACAATTACACAAGCTTAATACACTCCTTAATT
GAAGAATCGCAAAACCAGCAAGAAAAGAATGAACAAGAATTATTGGAATTAGATAAATGGGCAAGTTTGT
GGAATTGGTTTAACATAACAAATTGGCTGTGGTATATAAAATTATTCATAATGATAGTAGGAGGCTTGGT
AGGTTTAAGAATAGTTTTTGCTGTACTTTCTATAGTGAATAGAGTTAGGCAGGGATATTCACCATTATCG
TTTCAGACCCACCTCCCAACCCCGAGGGGACCCATGCATTGCATCTCAATTAGTCAGCAACCAGGTGTGG
AAAGTCCCCAGGCTCCCCAGCAGGCAGAAGTATGCAAAGCATGCGTCTCAATTAGTCAGCAACCATAGTC
CCGCCCCTAACTCCGCCCATCCCGCCCCTAACTCCGCCCAGTTCCGCCCATTCTCCGCCCCATGGCTGAC
TAATTTTTTTTATTTATGCAGAGGCCGAGGCCGCCTCGGCCTCTGAGCTATTCCAGAAGTAGTGAGGAGG
CTTTTTTGGAGGCCTAGGCTTTTGCAAAAAGCTTTCTAGAGGTACCACCGGAGCTTACCATGACCGAGTA
CAAGCCCACGGTGCGCCTCGCCACCCGCGACGACGTCCCCAGGGCCGTACGCACCCTCGCCGCCGCGTTC
GCCGACTACCCCGCCACGCGCCACACCGTCGATCCGGACCGCCACATCGAGCGGGTCACCGAGCTGCAAG
AACTCTTCCTCACGCGCGTCGGGCTCGACATCGGCAAGGTGTGGGTCGCGGACGACGGCGCCGCCGTGGC
GGTCTGGACCACGCCGGAGAGCGTCGAAGCGGGGGCGGTGTTCGCCGAGATCGGCCCGCGCATGGCCGAG
TTGAGCGGTTCCCGGCTGGCCGCGCAGCAACAGATGGAAGGCCTCCTGGCGCCGCACCGGCCCAAGGAGC
CCGCGTGGTTCCTGGCCACCGTCGGCGTCTCGCCCGACCACCAGGGCAAGGGTCTGGGCAGCGCCGTCGT
GCTCCCCGGAGTGGAGGCGGCCGAGCGCGCCGGGGTGCCCGCCTTCCTGGAGACCTCCGCGCCCCGCAAC
CTCCCCTTCTACGAGCGGCTCGGCTTCACCGTCACCGCCGACGTCGAGGTGCCCGAAGGACCGCGCACCT
GGTGCATGACCCGCAAGCCCGGTGCCAGTTAACGAATTCTAGATCTTGAGACAAATGGCAGTATTCATCC
ACAATTTTAAAAGAAAAGGGGGGATTGGGGGGTACAGTGCAGGGGAAAGAATAGTAGACATAATAGCAAC
AGACATACAAACTAAAGAATTACAAAAACAAATTACAAAAATTCAAAATTTTCGGGTTTATTACAGGGAC
AGCAGAGATCCACTTTGGCGCCGGCTCGAGGCCTGCAGGTGCAAAGATGGATAAAGTTTTAAACAGAGAG
GAATCTTTGCAGCTAATGGACCTTCTAGGTCTTGAAAGGAGTGGGAATTGGCTCCGGTGCCCGTCAGTGG
GCAGAGCGCACATCGCCCACAGTCCCCGAGAAGTTGGGGGGAGGGGTCGGCAATTGAACCGGTGCCTAGA
GAAGGTGGCGCGGGGTAAACTGGGAAAGTGATGTCGTGTACTGGCTCCGCCTTTTTCCCGAGGGTGGGGG
AGAACCGTATATAAGTGCAGTAGTCGCCGTGAACGTTCTTTTTCGCAACGGGTTTGCCGCCAGAACACAG
GTAAGTGCCGTGTGTGGTTCCCGCGGGCCTGGCCTCTTTACGGGTTATGGCCCTTGCGTGCCTTGAATTA
CTTCCACCTGGCTGCAGTACGTGATTCTTGATCCCGAGCTTCGGGTTGGAAGTGGGTGGGAGAGTTCGAG
GCCTTGCGCTTAAGGAGCCCCTTCGCCTCGTGCTTGAGTTGAGGCCTGGCCTGGGCGCTGGGGCCGCCGC
GTGCGAATCTGGTGGCACCTTCGCGCCTGTCTCGCTGCTTTCGATAAGTCTCTAGCCATTTAAAATTTTT
GATGACCTGCTGCGACGCTTTTTTTCTGGCAAGATAGTCTTGTAAATGCGGGCCAAGATCTGCACACTGG
TATTTCGGTTTTTGGGGCCGCGGGCGGCGACGGGGCCCGTGCGTCCCAGCGCACATGTTCGGCGAGGCGG
GGCCTGCGAGCGCGGCCACCGAGAATCGGACGGGGGTAGTCTCAAGCTGGCCGGCCTGCTCTGGTGCCTG
GCCTCGCGCCGCCGTGTATCGCCCCGCCCTGGGCGGCAAGGCTGGCCCGGTCGGCACCAGTTGCGTGAGC
GGAAAGATGGCCGCTTCCCGGCCCTGCTGCAGGGAGCTCAAAATGGAGGACGCGGCGCTCGGGAGAGCGG
GCGGGTGAGTCACCCACACAAAGGAAAAGGGCCTTTCCGTCCTCAGCCGTCGCTTCATGTGACTCCACGG
AGTACCGGGCGCCGTCCAGGCACCTCGATTAGTTCTCGAGCTTTTGGAGTACGTCGTCTTTAGGTTGGGG
GGAGGGGTTTTATGCGATGGAGTTTCCCCACACTGAGTGGGTGGAGACTGAAGTTAGGCCAGCTTGGCAC
TTGATGTAATTCTCCTTGGAATTTGCCCTTTTTGAGTTTGGATCTTGGTTCATTCTCAAGCCTCAGACAG
TGGTTCAAAGTTTTTTTCTTCCATTTCAGGTGTCGTGAGGCTAGCACCGCCACCATGTCTCGCCGCAAGC
AAGGCAAACCCCAGCACTTAAGCAAACGGGAATTCTCGCCCGAGCCTCTTGAAGCCATTCTTACAGATGA
TGAACCAGACCACGGCCCGTTGGGAGCTCCAGAAGGGGATCATGACCTCCTCACCTGTGGGCAGTGCCAG
ATGAACTTCCCATTGGGGGACATTCTTATTTTTATCGAGCACAAACGGAAACAATGCAATGGCAGCCTCT
GCTTAGAAAAAGCTGTGGATAAGCCACCTTCCCCTTCACCAATCGAGATGAAAAAAGCATCCAATCCCGT
GGAGGTTGGCATCCAGGTCACGCCAGAGGATGACGATTGTTTATCAACGTCATCTAGAGGAATTTGCCCC
AAACAGGAACACATAGCAGATAAACTTCTGCACTGGAGGGGCCTCTCCTCCCCTCGTTCTGCACATGGAG
CTCTAATCCCCACGCCTGGGATGAGTGCAGAATATGCCCCGCAGGGTATTTGTAAAGATGAGCCCAGCAG
CTACACATGTACAACTTGCAAACAGCCATTCACCAGTGCATGGTTTCTCTTGCAACACGCACAGAACACT
CATGGATTAAGAATCTACTTAGAAAGCGAACACGGAAGTCCCCTGACCCCGCGGGTTCTTCACACACCCC
CATTCGGCGTAGTACCCAGAGAGCTCAAGATGTGTGGCAGTTTTCGGATGGAAGCTCGAGAGCCCTTAAG
TTCTGAGAAAATTTAGTAATGAACTAGTCCGTAACTTGAAAGTATTTCGATTTCTTGGCTTTATATATCT
TGTGGAAAGGACGAACCACAAGTCTAGCCACTTCACTGACGCGTTAAGTCGACAATCAACCTCTGGATTA
CAAAATTTGTGAAAGATTGACTGGTATTCTTAACTATGTTGCTCCTTTTACGCTATGTGGATACGCTGCT
TTAATGCCTTTGTATCATGCTATTGCTTCCCGTATGGCTTTCATTTTCTCCTCCTTGTATAAATCCTGGT
TGCTGTCTCTTTATGAGGAGTTGTGGCCCGTTGTCAGGCAACGTGGCGTGGTGTGCACTGTGTTTGCTGA
CGCAACCCCCACTGGTTGGGGCATTGCCACCACCTGTCAGCTCCTTTCCGGGACTTTCGCTTTCCCCCTC
CCTATTGCCACGGCGGAACTCATCGCCGCCTGCCTTGCCCGCTGCTGGACAGGGGCTCGGCTGTTGGGCA
CTGACAATTCCGTGGTGTTGTCGGGGAAATCATCGTCCTTTCCTTGGCTGCTCGCCTGTGTTGCCACCTG
GATTCTGCGCGGGACGTCCTTCTGCTACGTCCCTTCGGCCCTCAATCCAGCGGACCTTCCTTCCCGCGGC
CTGCTGCCGGCTCTGCGGCCTCTTCCGCGTCTTCGCCTTCGCCCTCAGACGAGTCGGATCTCCCTTTGGG
CCGCCTCCCCGCGTCGACTTTAAGACCAATGACTTACAAGGCAGCTGTAGATCTTAGCCACTTTTTAAAA
GAAAAGGGGGGACTGGAAGGGCTAATTCACTCCCAACGAAGACAAGATCTGCTTTTTGCTTGTACTGGGT
CTCTCTGGTTAGACCAGATCTGAGCCTGGGAGCTCTCTGGCTAACTAGGGAACCCACTGCTTAAGCCTCA
ATAAAGCTTGCCTTGAGTGCTTCAAGTAGTGTGTGCCCGTCTGTTGTGTGACTCTGGTAACTAGAGATCC
CTCAGACCCTTTTAGTCAGTGTGGAAAATCTCTAGCAGTACGTATAGTAGTTCATGTCATCTTATTATTC
AGTATTTATAACTTGCAAAGAAATGAATATCAGAGAGTGAGAGGAACTTGTTTATTGCAGCTTATAATGG
TTACAAATAAAGCAATAGCATCACAAATTTCACAAATAAAGCATTTTTTTCACTGCATTCTAGTTGTGGT
TTGTCCAAACTCATCAATGTATCTTATCATGTCTGGCTCTAGCTATCCCGCCCCTAACTCCGCCCATCCC
GCCCCTAACTCCGCCCAGTTCCGCCCATTCTCCGCCCCATGGCTGACTAATTTTTTTTATTTATGCAGAG
GCCGAGGCCGCCTCGGCCTCTGAGCTATTCCAGAAGTAGTGAGGAGGCTTTTTTGGAGGCCTAGGGACGT
ACCCAATTCGCCCTATAGTGAGTCGTATTACGCGCGCTCACTGGCCGTCGTTTTACAACGTCGTGACTGG
GAAAACCCTGGCGTTACCCAACTTAATCGCCTTGCAGCACATCCCCCTTTCGCCAGCTGGCGTAATAGCG
AAGAGGCCCGCACCGATCGCCCTTCCCAACAGTTGCGCAGCCTGAATGGCGAATGGG
[124 nt withheld, positions 6428-6551]
C
[91 nt withheld, positions 6553-6643]
A
[49 nt withheld, positions 6645-6693]
CCTTTGACGTTGGAGTCCACGTTCTTT
[37 nt withheld, positions 6721-6757]
ACCCTATCTCGGTCTATTCTTTTGATTTATAAGGGATTTTGCCGATTTCGGCCTATTGGTTAAAAAATGA
GCTGATTTAACAAAAATTTAACGCGAATTTTAACAAAATATTAACGCTTACAATTTAGGTGGCACTTTTC
GGGGAAATGTGCGCGGAACCCCTATTTGTTTATTTTTCTAAATACATTCAAATATGTATCCGCTCATGAG
ACAATAACCCTGATAAATGCTTCAATAATATTGAAAAAGGAAGAGTATGAGTATTCAACATTTCCGTGTC
GCCCTTATTCCCTTTTTTGCGGCATTTTGCCTTCCTGTTTTTGCTCACCCAGAAACGCTGGTGAAAGTAA
AAGATGCTGAAGATCAGTTGGGTGCACGAGTGGGTTACATCGAACTGGATCTCAACAGCGGTAAGATCCT
TGAGAGTTTTCGCCCCGAAGAACGTTTTCCAATGATGAGCACTTTTAAAGTTCTGCTATGTGGCGCGGTA
TTATCCCGTATTGACGCCGGGCAAGAGCAACTCGGTCGCCGCATACACTATTCTCAGAATGACTTGGTTG
AGTACTCACCAGTCACAGAAAAGCATCTTACGGATGGCATGACAGTAAGAGAATTATGCAGTGCTGCCAT
AACCATGAGTGATAACACTGCGGCCAACTTACTTCTGACAACGATCGGAGGACCGAAGGAGCTAACCGCT
TTTTTGCACAACATGGGGGATCATGTAACTCGCCTTGATCGTTGGGAACCGGAGCTGAATGAAGCCATAC
CAAACGACGAGCGTGACACCACGATGCCTGTAGCAATGGCAACAACGTTGCGCAAACTATTAACTGGCGA
ACTACTTACTCTAGCTTCCCGGCAACAATTAATAGACTGGATGGAGGCGGATAAAGTTGCAGGACCACTT
CTGCGCTCGGCCCTTCCGGCTGGCTGGTTTATTGCTGATAAATCTGGAGCCGGTGAGCGTGGGTCTCGCG
GTATCATTGCAGCACTGGGGCCAGATGGTAAGCCCTCCCGTATCGTAGTTATCTACACGACGGGGAGTCA
GGCAACTATGGATGAACGAAATAGACAGATCGCTGAGATAGGTGCCTCACTGATTAAGCATTGGTAACTG
TCAGACCAAGTTTACTCATATATACTTTAGATTGATTTAAAACTTCATTTTTAATTTAAAAGGATCTAGG
TGAAGATCCTTTTTGATAATCTCATGACCAAAATCCCTTAACGTGAGTTTTCGTTCCACTGAGCGTCAGA
CCCCGTAGAAAAGATCAAAGGATCTTCTTGAGATCCTTTTTTTCTGCGCGTAATCTGCTGCTTGCAAACA
AAAAAACCACCGCTACCAGCGGTGGTTTGTTTGCCGGATCAAGAGCTACCAACTCTTTTTCCGAAGGTAA
CTGGCTTCAGCAGAGCGCAGATACCAAATACTGTTCTTCTAGTGTAGCCGTAGTTAGGCCACCACTTCAA
GAACTCTGTAGCACCGCCTACATACCTCGCTCTGCTAATCCTGTTACCAGTGGCTGCTGCCAGTGGCGAT
AAGTCGTGTCTTACCGGGTTGGACTCAAGACGATAGTTACCGGATAAGGCGCAGCGGTCGGGCTGAACGG
GGGGTTCGTGCACACAGCCCAGCTTGGAGCGAACGACCTACACCGAACTGAGATACCTACAGCGTGAGCT
ATGAGAAAGCGCCACGCTTCCCGAAGGGAGAAAGGCGGACAGGTATCCGGTAAGCGGCAGGGTCGGAACA
GGAGAGCGCACGAGGGAGCTTCCAGGGGGAAACGCCTGGTATCTTTATAGTCCTGTCGGGTTTCGCCACC
TCTGACTTGAGCGTCGATTTTTGTGATGCTCGTCAGGGGGGCGGAGCCTATGGAAAAACGCCAGCAACGC
GGCCTTTTTACGGTTCCTGGCCTTTTGCTGGCCTTTTGCTCACATGTTCTTTCCTGCGTTATCCCCTGAT
TCTGTGGATAACCGTATTACCGCCTTTGAGTGAGCTGATACCGCTCGCCGCAGCCGAACGACCGAGCGCA
GCGAGTCAGTGAGCGAGGAAGCGGAAGAGCGCCCAATACGCAAACCGCCTCTCCCCGCGCGTTGGCCGAT
TCATTAATGCAGCTGGCACGACAGGTTTCCCGACTGGAAAGCGGGCAGTGAGCGCAACGCAATTAATGTG
AGTTAGCTCACTCATTAGGCACCCCAGGCTTTACACTTTATGCTTCCGGCTCGTATGTTGTGTGGAATTG
TGAGCGGATAACAATTTCACACAGGAAACAGCTATGACCATGATTACGCCAAGCGCGCAATTAACCCTCA
CTAAAGGGAACAAAAGCTGGAGCTGCAAGC
Features (pLannotate 1.2.2; 32 found; start..end, strand, type, name):
      5..231     +  promoter       RSV promoter: Rous sarcoma virus enhancer/promoter
    232..412     +  LTR            5' LTR (truncated): truncated 5' long terminal repeat (LTR) from HIV-1
    459..584     +  misc_feature   HIV-1 Ψ: packaging signal of human immunodeficiency virus type 1
    568..931     +  CDS            HIV-1 gag (fragment): gag protein from human immunodeficiency virus 1; gag
   1077..1310    +  misc_feature   RRE: The Rev response element (RRE) of HIV-1 allows for Rev-dependent mRNA export from the nucleus to the cytoplasm.
   1687..1713    +  CDS            Rev (fragment): human immunodeficiency virus 1 (HIV-1) Rev protein; rev; enhances nuclear export of unspliced and incompletely spliced viral mRNAs
   1720..1743    +  promoter       SV40 promoter (fragment): SV40 early promoter
   1744..1815    +  promoter       SV40 promoter (fragment): SV40 enhancer and early promoter
   1839..1974    +  rep_origin     SV40 ori: SV40 origin of replication
   2020..2616    +  CDS            PuroR (fragment): puromycin N-acetyltransferase; pac from Streptomyces; confers resistance to puromycin
   2665..2782    +  misc_feature   cPPT/CTS: central polypurine tract and central termination sequence of HIV-1
   2847..2913    +  CDS            small t antigen (fragment): SV40 (simian virus 40) small t antigen
   2920..4098    +  promoter       EF-1α promoter: strong constitutive promoter for human elongation factor EF-1α
   4115..4747    +  CDS            Bcl11a (fragment): BC11A_MOUSE - Also known as Ctip1, Evi9, Kiaa1809. Experimental evidence at protein level: Swiss-Prot protein existence level 1. Transcription factor (By similarity). Associated with the BAF SWI/SNF chromatin remodeling complex (PubMed:23644491). Binds to the 5'-TGACCA-3' sequence motif in regulatory regions of target genes (By similarity). May play a role in hematopoiesis (PubMed:10757802). Essential factor in lymphopoiesis, required for B-cell formation in fetal liver (PubMed:12717432). May function as a modulator of the transcriptional repression activity of NR2F2 (PubMed:10744719). From Mu
   4750..4833    +  CDS            Bcl11a (fragment): BC11A_MOUSE - Also known as Ctip1, Evi9, Kiaa1809. Experimental evidence at protein level: Swiss-Prot protein existence level 1. Transcription factor (By similarity). Associated with the BAF SWI/SNF chromatin remodeling complex (PubMed:23644491). Binds to the 5'-TGACCA-3' sequence motif in regulatory regions of target genes (By similarity). May play a role in hematopoiesis (PubMed:10757802). Essential factor in lymphopoiesis, required for B-cell formation in fetal liver (PubMed:12717432). May function as a modulator of the transcriptional repression activity of NR2F2 (PubMed:10744719). From Mu
   4859..4912    +  promoter       U6 promoter (fragment): RNA polymerase III promoter for human U6 snRNA
   4954..5542    +  misc_feature   WPRE: woodchuck hepatitis virus posttranscriptional regulatory element
   5593..5612    +  misc_feature   cPPT/CTS (fragment): central polypurine tract and central termination sequence of HIV-1
   5614..5847    +  LTR            3' LTR (ΔU3): self-inactivating 3' long terminal repeat (LTR) from HIV-1
   5925..6046    +  polyA_signal   SV40 poly(A) signal: SV40 polyadenylation signal
   6086..6221    +  rep_origin     SV40 ori: SV40 origin of replication
   6242..6260    -  promoter       T7 promoter: promoter for bacteriophage T7 RNA polymerase
   6268..6423    +  CDS            lacZα (fragment): LacZα fragment of β-galactosidase; lacZ fragment
   6428..6856    +  rep_origin     f1 ori (sequence partly withheld): f1 bacteriophage origin of replication; arrow indicates direction of (+) strand synthesis
   6909..7013    +  promoter       AmpR promoter: bla
   7014..7874    +  CDS            AmpR: β-lactamase; bla; confers resistance to ampicillin, carbenicillin, and related antibiotics
   8045..8633    +  rep_origin     ori: high-copy-number ColE1/pMB1/pBR322/pUC origin of replication
   8816..8908    +  CDS            lacI (fragment): lac repressor; lacI; The lac repressor binds to the lac operator to inhibit transcription in E. coli. This inhibition can be relieved by adding lactose or isopropyl-β-D-thiogalactopyranoside (IPTG).
   8921..8942    +  protein_bind   CAP binding site: CAP binding activates transcription in the presence of cAMP. E. coli catabolite activator protein
   8957..8987    +  promoter       lac promoter: promoter for the E. coli lac operon
   8995..9011    +  protein_bind   lac operator: The lac repressor binds to the lac operator to inhibit transcription in E. coli. This inhibition can be relieved by adding lactose or isopropyl-β-D-thiogalactopyranoside (IPTG). lac repressor encoded by lacI
   9056..9074    +  promoter       T3 promoter: promoter for bacteriophage T3 RNA polymerase
