[The description below was written by a language model from this plasmid's Addgene catalogue record and pLannotate feature annotations shown in this document.]
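Description:
TFORF2154 is a lentiviral mammalian expression plasmid built on the pLX_TRC317 backbone and belongs to a barcoded transcription factor ORF collection. It carries a human BCL11A open reading frame of about 830 bp, which the depositor ties to a specific RefSeq/Ensembl transcript and which was made by gene synthesis. The automated annotation labels the coding region by homology to the mouse Bcl11a protein, in two adjacent fragments, but the catalogue species is human. The ORF is driven by the strong constitutive EF-1α promoter and followed by a WPRE, which enhances transcript stability and expression. According to the stated purpose, each clone carries a unique 24-bp barcode that identifies the transcription factor in pooled screens. The barcode is not annotated in the feature table, so its exact position is not recorded here. A short U6 promoter fragment lies between the ORF and the WPRE.

The viral framework is a self-inactivating HIV-1 design. An RSV promoter fused to a truncated 5' LTR drives genomic RNA production in packaging cells. It is followed by the Ψ packaging signal with a gag fragment, the RRE for Rev-dependent nuclear export, a cPPT/CTS, and a ΔU3 3' LTR with a downstream SV40 polyadenylation signal. Upstream of the EF-1α cassette, an SV40 early promoter/origin region drives puromycin N-acetyltransferase for selection of transduced cells.

In bacteria the plasmid is maintained by a high-copy pUC-type origin and ampicillin resistance, and an f1 origin and lac-derived remnants are also present. The depositor warns of possible recombination, a known risk with LTR-containing plasmids. The construct is intended for BCL11A overexpression, individually or within pooled differentiation screens.
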