Addgene plasmid #141947: TFORF2154
Purpose: Lentiviral vector for overexpressing transcription factor ORFs with unique 24-bp barcodes. Barcodes facilitate identification of transcription factors in pooled screens.
Depositing lab: Feng Zhang. Depositing organization: Broad Institute. Publication: A transcription factor atlas of directed differentiation. Joung J, Ma S, Tay T, Geiger-Schuller KR, Kirchgatterer PC, Verdine VK, Guo B, Arias-Garcia MA, Allen WE, Singh A, Kuksenko O, Abudayyeh OO, Gootenberg JS, Fu Z, Macrae RK, Buenrostro JD, Regev A, Zhang F. Cell. 2023 Jan 5;186(1):209-229.e26. doi: 10.1016/j.cell.2022.11.026. PubMed 36608654.
Backbone
  Vector backbone: pLX_TRC317
  Backbone manufacturer: Broad Institute Genetic Perturbation Platform
  Backbone size w/o insert (bp): 8264
  Vector type: Mammalian Expression, Lentiviral
  Selectable markers: Puromycin
Growth in bacteria
  Bacterial resistance: Ampicillin, 100 μg/mL
  Growth temperature: 37°C
  Growth strain: NEB Stable
  Copy number: High Copy
Gene/Insert
  Gene/Insert name: BCL11A
  Species: H. sapiens (human)
  Insert size (bp): 833
  Entrez Gene: BCL11A (a.k.a. CTIP1, DILOS, EVI9, HBFQTL5, SMARCM1, ZNF856)
  Promoter: EF1a
  Cloning method: Unknown
  Sequencing primers: 5′ GGGTGGAGACTGAAGTTAGGCCAG; 3′ CACATAGCGTAAAAGGAGCAACATAG
Terms and licenses: Academic/Nonprofit Terms; Industry Terms: Not Available to Industry
Depositor comments: NM_138559,ENST00000359629 . The transcription factor ORF portion of this plasmid was synthesized by Genewiz. Please test multiple small colonies in case of plasmid recombination. To make this collection available in a timely manner, a portion of this collection was not fully sequenced by Addgene. If an Addgene verified full plasmid sequence is not available, please contact us prior to placing an order to request the full sequence.
How to cite: TFORF2154 was a gift from Feng Zhang (Addgene plasmid # 141947 ; http://n2t.net/addgene:141947 ; RRID:Addgene_141947)
