>Addgene plasmid #141947 | TFORF2154 | depositor partial sequence | sequence record 277978 | Insert
ACCGCCACCATGTCTCGCCGCAAGCAAGGCAAACCCCAGCACTTAAGCAAACGGGAATTCTCGCCCGAGC
CTCTTGAAGCCATTCTTACAGATGATGAACCAGACCACGGCCCGTTGGGAGCTCCAGAAGGGGATCATGA
CCTCCTCACCTGTGGGCAGTGCCAGATGAACTTCCCATTGGGGGACATTCTTATTTTTATCGAGCACAAA
CGGAAACAATGCAATGGCAGCCTCTGCTTAGAAAAAGCTGTGGATAAGCCACCTTCCCCTTCACCAATCG
AGATGAAAAAAGCATCCAATCCCGTGGAGGTTGGCATCCAGGTCACGCCAGAGGATGACGATTGTTTATC
AACGTCATCTAGAGGAATTTGCCCCAAACAGGAACACATAGCAGATAAACTTCTGCACTGGAGGGGCCTC
TCCTCCCCTCGTTCTGCACATGGAGCTCTAATCCCCACGCCTGGGATGAGTGCAGAATATGCCCCGCAGG
GTATTTGTAAAGATGAGCCCAGCAGCTACACATGTACAACTTGCAAACAGCCATTCACCAGTGCATGGTT
TCTCTTGCAACACGCACAGAACACTCATGGATTAAGAATCTACTTAGAAAGCGAACACGGAAGTCCCCTG
ACCCCGCGGGTTCTTCACACACCCCCATTCGGCGTAGTACCCAGAGAGCTCAAGATGTGTGGCAGTTTTC
GGATGGAAGCTCGAGAGCCCTTAAGTTCTGAGAAAATTTAGTAATGAACTAGTCCGTAACTTGAAAGTAT
TTCGATTTCTTGGCTTTATATATCTTGTGGAAAGGACGAACCACAAGTCTAGCCACTTCACTG
