>Addgene plasmid #141947 | TFORF2154 | depositor partial sequence | sequence record 277979 | Barcode
ACCACAAGTCTAGCCACTTCACTG
